>Addgene plasmid #23154 | p817-mgammaFcry-mCherry | depositor full sequence | sequence record 10575 | Author sequence
CAGGAAACAGCTATGACCATGATTACGCCAATAGGGATAACAGGGTAATGCGCGCAATTAACCCTCACTA
AAGGGAACAAAAGCTGGAGCTCCACCGCGGTGGCGGCCGCTCTAGAACTAGTCCGAAGCTTGCAATGCCT
GCAGGTCGACTCTAGAGGATGGGCTCGACGGCCCAAGCTACATCAAGTGACCTTTTTAACCAGGTCAGTG
ATTTGTCATCCATTCGAAAGCTCTGGAGAGTCTAAGATAAAACATACAATAACCCACACCTCCCCCATAG
TCATTATATAGAAAAGAGAGGGGAAAAAAAGTGCCCTGTCCCACTGCGGGCCCCTTTTGTGCTGTTCCTG
CCAACACAGCAGACCTCCTGCTATATAGACCCTGCTCCCAGCCCCACACACTCAACAGCACCATCCCATC
CGACCTGCCAACACCAGCCAAGCTTCCCATCGATTCGAATTCCACCATGGTGAGCAAGGGCGAGGAGGAT
AACATGGCCATCATCAAGGAGTTCATGCGCTTCAAGGTGCACATGGAGGGCTCCGTGAACGGCCACGAGT
TCGAGATCGAGGGCGAGGGCGAGGGCCGCCCCTACGAGGGCACCCAGACCGCCAAGCTGAAGGTGACCAA
GGGTGGCCCCCTGCCCTTCGCCTGGGACATCCTGTCCCCTCAGTTCATGTACGGCTCCAAGGCCTACGTG
AAGCACCCCGCCGACATCCCCGACTACTTGAAGCTGTCCTTCCCCGAGGGCTTCAAGTGGGAGCGCGTGA
TGAACTTCGAGGACGGCGGCGTGGTGACCGTGACCCAGGACTCCTCCCTGCAGGACGGCGAGTTCATCTA
CAAGGTGAAGCTGCGCGGCACCAACTTCCCCTCCGACGGCCCCGTAATGCAGAAGAAGACCATGGGCTGG
GAGGCCTCCTCCGAGCGGATGTACCCCGAGGACGGCGCCCTGAAGGGCGAGATCAAGCAGAGGCTGAAGC
TGAAGGACGGCGGCCACTACGACGCTGAGGTCAAGACCACCTACAAGGCCAAGAAGCCCGTGCAGCTGCC
CGGCGCCTACAACGTCAACATCAAGTTGGACATCACCTCCCACAACGAGGACTACACCATCGTGGAACAG
TACGAACGCGCCGAGGGCCGCCACTCCACCGGCGGCATGGACGAGCTGTACAAGTAACTCGACTAGAACT
ATAGTGAGTCGTATTACGTAGATCCAGACATGATAAGATACATTGATGAGTTTGGACAAACCACAACTAG
AATGCAGTGAAAAAAATGCTTTATTTGTGAAATTTGTGATGCTATTGCTTTATTTGTAACCATTATAAGC
TGCAATAAACAAGTTAACAACAACAATTGCATTCATTTTATGTTTCAGGTTCAGGGGGAGGTGTGATATC
AAGCTTATCGATACCGTCGACCTCGAGGGGGGGCCCGGTACCCAATTCGCCCTATAGTGAGTCGTATTAC
GCGCGCATTACCCTGTTATCCCTATCACTGGCCGTCGTTTTACAACGTCGTGACTGGGAAAACCCTGGCG
TTACCCAACTTAATCGCCTTGCAGCACATCCCCCTTTCGCCAGCTGGCGTAATAGCGAAGAGGCCCGCAC
CGATCGCCCTTCCCAACAGTTGCGCAGCCTGAATGGCGAATGGG
[124 nt withheld, positions 1655-1778]
C
[91 nt withheld, positions 1780-1870]
A
[49 nt withheld, positions 1872-1920]
CCTTTGACGTTGGAGTCCACGTTCTTT
[37 nt withheld, positions 1948-1984]
ACCCTATCTCGGTCTATTCTTTTGATTTATAAGGGATTTTGCCGATTTCGGCCTATTGGTTAAAAAATGA
GCTGATTTAACAAAAATTTAACGCGAATTTTAACAAAATATTAACGCTTACAATTTAGTGGCACTTTTCG
GGGAAATGTGCGCGGAACCCCTATTTGTTTATTTTTCTAAATACATTCAAATATGTATCCGCTCATGAGA
CAATAACCCTGATAAATGCTTCAATAATATTGAAAAAGGAAGAGTATGAGTATTCAACATTTCCGTGTCG
CCCTTATTCCCTTTTTTGCGGCATTTTGCCTTCCTGTTTTTGCTCACCCAGAAACGCTGGTGAAAGTAAA
AGATGCTGAAGATCAGTTGGGTGCACGAGTGGGTTACATCGAACTGGATCTCAACAGCGGTAAGATCCTT
GAGAGTTTTCGCCCCGAAGAACGTTTTCCAATGATGAGCACTTTTAAAGTTCTGCTATGTGGCGCGGTAT
TATCCCGTATTGACGCCGGGCAAGAGCAACTCGGTCGCCGCATACACTATTCTCAGAATGACTTGGTTGA
GTACTCACCAGTCACAGAAAAGCATCTTACGGATGGCATGACAGTAAGAGAATTATGCAGTGCTGCCATA
ACCATGAGTGATAACACTGCGGCCAACTTACTTCTGACAACGATCGGAGGACCGAAGGAGCTAACCGCTT
TTTTGCACAACATGGGGGATCATGTAACTCGCCTTGATCGTTGGGAACCGGAGCTGAATGAAGCCATACC
AAACGACGAGCGTGACACCACGATGCCTGTAGCAATGGCAACAACGTTGCGCAAACTATTAACTGGCGAA
CTACTTACTCTAGCTTCCCGGCAACAATTAATAGACTGGATGGAGGCGGATAAAGTTGCAGGACCACTTC
TGCGCTCGGCCCTTCCGGCTGGCTGGTTTATTGCTGATAAATCTGGAGCCGGTGAGCGTGGGTCTCGCGG
TATCATTGCAGCACTGGGGCCAGATGGTAAGCCCTCCCGTATCGTAGTTATCTACACGACGGGGAGTCAG
GCAACTATGGATGAACGAAATAGACAGATCGCTGAGATAGGTGCCTCACTGATTAAGCATTGGTAACTGT
CAGACCAAGTTTACTCATATATACTTTAGATTGATTTAAAACTTCATTTTTAATTTAAAAGGATCTAGGT
GAAGATCCTTTTTGATAATCTCATGACCAAAATCCCTTAACGTGAGTTTTCGTTCCACTGAGCGTCAGAC
CCCGTAGAAAAGATCAAAGGATCTTCTTGAGATCCTTTTTTTCTGCGCGTAATCTGCTGCTTGCAAACAA
AAAAACCACCGCTACCAGCGGTGGTTTGTTTGCCGGATCAAGAGCTACCAACTCTTTTTCCGAAGGTAAC
TGGCTTCAGCAGAGCGCAGATACCAAATACTGTCCTTCTAGTGTAGCCGTAGTTAGGCCACCACTTCAAG
AACTCTGTAGCACCGCCTACATACCTCGCTCTGCTAATCCTGTTACCAGTGGCTGCTGCCAGTGGCGATA
AGTCGTGTCTTACCGGGTTGGACTCAAGACGATAGTTACCGGATAAGGCGCAGCGGTCGGGCTGAACGGG
GGGTTCGTGCACACAGCCCAGCTTGGAGCGAACGACCTACACCGAACTGAGATACCTACAGCGTGAGCTA
TGAGAAAGCGCCACGCTTCCCGAAGGGAGAAAGGCGGACAGGTATCCGGTAAGCGGCAGGGTCGGAACAG
GAGAGCGCACGAGGGAGCTTCCAGGGGGAAACGCCTGGTATCTTTATAGTCCTGTCGGGTTTCGCCACCT
CTGACTTGAGCGTCGATTTTTGTGATGCTCGTCAGGGGGGCGGAGCCTATGGAAAAACGCCAGCAACGCG
GCCTTTTTACGGTTCCTGGCCTTTTGCTGGCCTTTTGCTCACATGTTCTTTCCTGCGTTATCCCCTGATT
CTGTGGATAACCGTATTACCGCCTTTGAGTGAGCTGATACCGCTCGCCGCAGCCGAACGACCGAGCGCAG
CGAGTCAGTGAGCGAGGAAGCGGAAGAGCGCCCAATACGCAAACCGCCTCTCCCCGCGCGTTGGCCGATT
CATTAATGCAGCTGGCACGACAGGTTTCCCGACTGGAAAGCGGGCAGTGAGCGCAACGCAATTAATGTGA
GTTAGCTCACTCATTAGGCACCCCAGGCTTTACACTTTATGCTTCCGGCTCGTATGTTGTGTGGAATTGT
GAGCGGATAACAATTTCACA
Features (pLannotate 1.2.2; 17 found; start..end, strand, type, name):
     56..74      +  promoter       T3 promoter: promoter for bacteriophage T3 RNA polymerase
     87..122     +  misc_feature   MCS (fragment): pBluescript multiple cloning site
    126..160     -  misc_feature   MCS (fragment): pUC18/19 multiple cloning site
    467..1174    +  CDS            mCherry: mCherry is a basic (constitutively fluorescent) red fluorescent protein published in 2004, derived from Discosoma sp.. It is reported to be a very rapidly-maturing monomer with low acid sensitivity.
   1189..1206    -  promoter       T7 promoter (fragment): promoter for bacteriophage T7 RNA polymerase
   1211..1345    -  polyA_signal   SV40 poly(A) signal: SV40 polyadenylation signal
   1395..1442    +  misc_feature   MCS (fragment): pBluescript multiple cloning site
   1451..1469    -  promoter       T7 promoter: promoter for bacteriophage T7 RNA polymerase
   1495..1650    +  CDS            lacZα (fragment): LacZα fragment of β-galactosidase; lacZ fragment
   1655..2083    +  rep_origin     f1 ori (sequence partly withheld): f1 bacteriophage origin of replication; arrow indicates direction of (+) strand synthesis
   2135..2239    +  promoter       AmpR promoter: bla
   2240..3100    +  CDS            AmpR: β-lactamase; bla; confers resistance to ampicillin, carbenicillin, and related antibiotics
   3271..3859    +  rep_origin     ori: high-copy-number ColE1/pMB1/pBR322/pUC origin of replication
   4042..4134    +  CDS            lacI (fragment): lac repressor; lacI; The lac repressor binds to the lac operator to inhibit transcription in E. coli. This inhibition can be relieved by adding lactose or isopropyl-β-D-thiogalactopyranoside (IPTG).
   4147..4168    +  protein_bind   CAP binding site: CAP binding activates transcription in the presence of cAMP. E. coli catabolite activator protein
   4183..4213    +  promoter       lac promoter: promoter for the E. coli lac operon
   4221..4237    +  protein_bind   lac operator: The lac repressor binds to the lac operator to inhibit transcription in E. coli. This inhibition can be relieved by adding lactose or isopropyl-β-D-thiogalactopyranoside (IPTG). lac repressor encoded by lacI
