[The description below was written by a language model from this plasmid's Addgene catalogue record and pLannotate feature annotations shown in this document.]
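Description:
p817-mgammaFcry-mCherry is a small (about 4.2 kb) transgenesis reporter plasmid built on p817, a pBluescript II derivative whose multicloning site is flanked by I-SceI meganuclease recognition sites. It is maintained in E. coli as a high-copy plasmid through a ColE1/pUC-type origin and selected with ampicillin via the bla gene. The backbone also retains typical pBluescript elements: an f1 origin, remnants of the lac promoter/operator and lacZα region, and T3 and T7 phage promoters that flank the cloning region and serve as sequencing primer sites.

The payload is a short fragment of the mouse gammaF crystallin (Crygf) promoter, recorded as spanning -225 to +73 relative to the transcription start, placed upstream of the mCherry coding sequence and followed by an SV40 polyadenylation signal. The automated feature table does not annotate the promoter or the I-SceI sites, but an unannotated stretch between the polylinker remnants and mCherry is consistent with the promoter's position. Gamma-crystallin promoters drive expression in the lens, so the cassette produces red fluorescence restricted to the eye lens. mCherry came from a pCS2-based plasmid, which probably explains the additional partial T7 promoter next to the poly(A) signal. The depositor notes that two single-base mismatches in the gene have no functional significance.

According to the associated publication, the construct serves as a lens-specific co-injection marker for medaka transgenesis. The intact flanking I-SceI sites suit it to meganuclease-mediated transgenesis, in which plasmid and enzyme are co-injected into fish embryos to promote integration. Red lens fluorescence then provides an easy visual screen for transgenic animals carrying a co-injected construct of interest.
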