Addgene plasmid #23154: p817-mgammaFcry-mCherry
Depositing lab: Zbynek Kozmik. Depositing organization: Institute of Molecular Genetics of the Czech Academy of Sciences. Publication: A lens-specific co-injection marker for medaka transgenesis. Vopalensky P, Ruzickova J, Pavlu B, Kozmik Z. Biotechniques. 2010 Mar . 48(3):235-6. 10.2144/000113368 PubMed 20359307.
Backbone
  Vector backbone: p817 (pBSII derivate)
  Vector type: multicloning site flanked by I-SceI sites
Growth in bacteria
  Bacterial resistance: Ampicillin, 100 μg/mL
  Growth temperature: 37°C
  Growth strain: DH10B
  Growth instructions: DH10B
  Copy number: High Copy
Gene/Insert
  Gene/Insert name: mouse gammaF crystallin promoter:mCherry (alt name: Crygf)
  Species: M. musculus (mouse)
  Insert size (bp): 284
  Mutation: mouse gammaF crystallin promoter (-225 - +73) preceeding mCherry-SV40pA
  Entrez Gene: Crygf (a.k.a. Len-2, Cryg-2, DGcry-2, 3110001K11Rik)
  Tag / fusion protein: mCherry (C terminal on insert)
  Cloning method: Restriction Enzyme; 5′ cloning site I-SceI (not destroyed); 3′ cloning site I-SceI (not destroyed)
  Sequencing primers: 5′ T3; 3′ T7
Resource information
  A portion of this plasmid was derived from a plasmid made by: mCherry was cloned from pCS2. The original p817 vector was obtained from Jochen Wittbrodt (University of Heidelberg)
Terms and licenses: Academic/Nonprofit Terms; Industry Terms: Not Available to Industry
Depositor comments: A=>G and G=>A mismatches in gene do not have any functional significance.
How to cite: p817-mgammaFcry-mCherry was a gift from Zbynek Kozmik (Addgene plasmid # 23154 ; http://n2t.net/addgene:23154 ; RRID:Addgene_23154)
