>Addgene plasmid #23154 | p817-mgammaFcry-mCherry | addgene partial sequence | sequence record 28932 | 23154 with mCherry-R 5'-TTGGTCACCTTCAGCTTGG
GGCCTCGCCCTCGCCCTCGATCTCGAACTCGTGGCCGTTCACGGAGCCCTCCATGTGCACCTTGAAGCGC
ATGAACTCCTTGATGATGGCCATGTTATCCTCCTCGCCCTTGCTCACCATGGTGGAATTCGAATCGATGG
GAAGCTTGGCTGGTGTTGGCAGGTCGGATGGGATGGTGCTGTTGAGTGTGTGGGGCTGGGAGCAGGGTCT
ATATAGCAGGAGGTCTGCTGTGTTGGCAGGAACAGCACAAAAGGGGCCCGCAGTGGGACAGGGCACTTTT
TTTCCCCTCTCTTTTCTATATAATGACTATGGGGGAGGTGTGGGTTATTGTATGTTTTATCTTAGACTCT
CCAGAGCTTTCGAATGGATGACAAATCACTGACCTGGTTAAAAAGGTCACTTGATGTAGCTTGGGCCGTC
GAGCCCATCCTCTAGAGTCGACCTGCAGGCATTGCAAGCTTCGGACTAGTTCTAGAGCGGCCGCCACCGC
GGTGGAGCTCCAGCTTTTGTTCCCTTTAGTGAGGGTT
